>Addgene plasmid #80009 | pX330-MGAT1-KO | addgene full sequence | sequence record 153290 | Addgene Assembled full sequence
GAGGGCCTATTTCCCATGATTCCTTCATATTTGCATATACGATACAAGGCTGTTAGAGAGATAATTGGAA
TTAATTTGACTGTAAACACAAAGATATTAGTACAAAATACGTGACGTAGAAAGTAATAATTTCTTGGGTA
GTTTGCAGTTTTAAAATTATGTTTTAAAATGGACTATCATATGCTTACCGTAACTTGAAAGTATTTCGAT
TTCTTGGCTTTATATATCTTGTGGAAAGGACGAAACACCGTGGGGCGCTATCCTCTTTGTTTTAGAGCTA
GAAATAGCAAGTTAAAATAAGGCTAGTCCGTTATCAACTTGAAAAAGTGGCACCGAGTCGGTGCTTTTTT
GTTTTAGAGCTAGAAATAGCAAGTTAAAATAAGGCTAGTCCGTTTTTAGCGCGTGCGCCAATTCTGCAGA
CAAATGGCTCTAGAGGTACCCGTTACATAACTTACGGTAAATGGCCCGCCTGGCTGACCGCCCAACGACC
CCCGCCCATTGACGTCAATAGTAACGCCAATAGGGACTTTCCATTGACGTCAATGGGTGGAGTATTTACG
GTAAACTGCCCACTTGGCAGTACATCAAGTGTATCATATGCCAAGTACGCCCCCTATTGACGTCAATGAC
GGTAAATGGCCCGCCTGGCATTGTGCCCAGTACATGACCTTATGGGACTTTCCTACTTGGCAGTACATCT
ACGTATTAGTCATCGCTATTACCATGGTCGAGGTGAGCCCCACGTTCTGCTTCACTCTCCCCATCTCCCC
CCCCTCCCCACCCCCAATTTTGTATTTATTTATTTTTTAATTATTTTGTGCAGCGATGGGGGCGGGGGGG
GGGGGGGGGCGGGGCGAGGGGCGGGGCGGGGCGAGGCGGAGAGGTGCGGCGGCAGCCAATCAGAGCGGCG
CGCTCCGAAAGTTTCCTTTTATGGCGAGGCGGCGGCGGCGGCGGCCCTATAAAAAGCGAAGCGCGCGGCG
GGCGGGAGTCGCTGCGCGCTGCCTTCGCCCCGTGCCCCGCTCCGCCGCCGCCTCGCGCCGCCCGCCCCGG
CTCTGACTGACCGCGTTACTCCCACAGGTGAGCGGGCGGGACGGCCCTTCTCCTCCGGGCTGTAATTAGC
TGAGCAAGAGGTAAGGGTTTAAGGGATGGTTGGTTGGTGGGGTATTAATGTTTAATTACCTGGAGCACCT
GCCTGAAATCACTTTTTTTCAGGTTGGACCGGTGCCACCATGGACTATAAGGACCACGACGGAGACTACA
AGGATCATGATATTGATTACAAAGACGATGACGATAAGATGGCCCCAAAGAAGAAGCGGAAGGTCGGTAT
CCACGGAGTCCCAGCAGCCGACAAGAAGTACAGCATCGGCCTGGACATCGGCACCAACTCTGTGGGCTGG
GCCGTGATCACCGACGAGTACAAGGTGCCCAGCAAGAAATTCAAGGTGCTGGGCAACACCGACCGGCACA
GCATCAAGAAGAACCTGATCGGAGCCCTGCTGTTCGACAGCGGCGAAACAGCCGAGGCCACCCGGCTGAA
GAGAACCGCCAGAAGAAGATACACCAGACGGAAGAACCGGATCTGCTATCTGCAAGAGATCTTCAGCAAC
GAGATGGCCAAGGTGGACGACAGCTTCTTCCACAGACTGGAAGAGTCCTTCCTGGTGGAAGAGGATAAGA
AGCACGAGCGGCACCCCATCTTCGGCAACATCGTGGACGAGGTGGCCTACCACGAGAAGTACCCCACCAT
CTACCACCTGAGAAAGAAACTGGTGGACAGCACCGACAAGGCCGACCTGCGGCTGATCTATCTGGCCCTG
GCCCACATGATCAAGTTCCGGGGCCACTTCCTGATCGAGGGCGACCTGAACCCCGACAACAGCGACGTGG
ACAAGCTGTTCATCCAGCTGGTGCAGACCTACAACCAGCTGTTCGAGGAAAACCCCATCAACGCCAGCGG
CGTGGACGCCAAGGCCATCCTGTCTGCCAGACTGAGCAAGAGCAGACGGCTGGAAAATCTGATCGCCCAG
CTGCCCGGCGAGAAGAAGAATGGCCTGTTCGGAAACCTGATTGCCCTGAGCCTGGGCCTGACCCCCAACT
TCAAGAGCAACTTCGACCTGGCCGAGGATGCCAAACTGCAGCTGAGCAAGGACACCTACGACGACGACCT
GGACAACCTGCTGGCCCAGATCGGCGACCAGTACGCCGACCTGTTTCTGGCCGCCAAGAACCTGTCCGAC
GCCATCCTGCTGAGCGACATCCTGAGAGTGAACACCGAGATCACCAAGGCCCCCCTGAGCGCCTCTATGA
TCAAGAGATACGACGAGCACCACCAGGACCTGACCCTGCTGAAAGCTCTCGTGCGGCAGCAGCTGCCTGA
GAAGTACAAAGAGATTTTCTTCGACCAGAGCAAGAACGGCTACGCCGGCTACATTGACGGCGGAGCCAGC
CAGGAAGAGTTCTACAAGTTCATCAAGCCCATCCTGGAAAAGATGGACGGCACCGAGGAACTGCTCGTGA
AGCTGAACAGAGAGGACCTGCTGCGGAAGCAGCGGACCTTCGACAACGGCAGCATCCCCCACCAGATCCA
CCTGGGAGAGCTGCACGCCATTCTGCGGCGGCAGGAAGATTTTTACCCATTCCTGAAGGACAACCGGGAA
AAGATCGAGAAGATCCTGACCTTCCGCATCCCCTACTACGTGGGCCCTCTGGCCAGGGGAAACAGCAGAT
TCGCCTGGATGACCAGAAAGAGCGAGGAAACCATCACCCCCTGGAACTTCGAGGAAGTGGTGGACAAGGG
CGCTTCCGCCCAGAGCTTCATCGAGCGGATGACCAACTTCGATAAGAACCTGCCCAACGAGAAGGTGCTG
CCCAAGCACAGCCTGCTGTACGAGTACTTCACCGTGTATAACGAGCTGACCAAAGTGAAATACGTGACCG
AGGGAATGAGAAAGCCCGCCTTCCTGAGCGGCGAGCAGAAAAAGGCCATCGTGGACCTGCTGTTCAAGAC
CAACCGGAAAGTGACCGTGAAGCAGCTGAAAGAGGACTACTTCAAGAAAATCGAGTGCTTCGACTCCGTG
GAAATCTCCGGCGTGGAAGATCGGTTCAACGCCTCCCTGGGCACATACCACGATCTGCTGAAAATTATCA
AGGACAAGGACTTCCTGGACAATGAGGAAAACGAGGACATTCTGGAAGATATCGTGCTGACCCTGACACT
GTTTGAGGACAGAGAGATGATCGAGGAACGGCTGAAAACCTATGCCCACCTGTTCGACGACAAAGTGATG
AAGCAGCTGAAGCGGCGGAGATACACCGGCTGGGGCAGGCTGAGCCGGAAGCTGATCAACGGCATCCGGG
ACAAGCAGTCCGGCAAGACAATCCTGGATTTCCTGAAGTCCGACGGCTTCGCCAACAGAAACTTCATGCA
GCTGATCCACGACGACAGCCTGACCTTTAAAGAGGACATCCAGAAAGCCCAGGTGTCCGGCCAGGGCGAT
AGCCTGCACGAGCACATTGCCAATCTGGCCGGCAGCCCCGCCATTAAGAAGGGCATCCTGCAGACAGTGA
AGGTGGTGGACGAGCTCGTGAAAGTGATGGGCCGGCACAAGCCCGAGAACATCGTGATCGAAATGGCCAG
AGAGAACCAGACCACCCAGAAGGGACAGAAGAACAGCCGCGAGAGAATGAAGCGGATCGAAGAGGGCATC
AAAGAGCTGGGCAGCCAGATCCTGAAAGAACACCCCGTGGAAAACACCCAGCTGCAGAACGAGAAGCTGT
ACCTGTACTACCTGCAGAATGGGCGGGATATGTACGTGGACCAGGAACTGGACATCAACCGGCTGTCCGA
CTACGATGTGGACCATATCGTGCCTCAGAGCTTTCTGAAGGACGACTCCATCGACAACAAGGTGCTGACC
AGAAGCGACAAGAACCGGGGCAAGAGCGACAACGTGCCCTCCGAAGAGGTCGTGAAGAAGATGAAGAACT
ACTGGCGGCAGCTGCTGAACGCCAAGCTGATTACCCAGAGAAAGTTCGACAATCTGACCAAGGCCGAGAG
AGGCGGCCTGAGCGAACTGGATAAGGCCGGCTTCATCAAGAGACAGCTGGTGGAAACCCGGCAGATCACA
AAGCACGTGGCACAGATCCTGGACTCCCGGATGAACACTAAGTACGACGAGAATGACAAGCTGATCCGGG
AAGTGAAAGTGATCACCCTGAAGTCCAAGCTGGTGTCCGATTTCCGGAAGGATTTCCAGTTTTACAAAGT
GCGCGAGATCAACAACTACCACCACGCCCACGACGCCTACCTGAACGCCGTCGTGGGAACCGCCCTGATC
AAAAAGTACCCTAAGCTGGAAAGCGAGTTCGTGTACGGCGACTACAAGGTGTACGACGTGCGGAAGATGA
TCGCCAAGAGCGAGCAGGAAATCGGCAAGGCTACCGCCAAGTACTTCTTCTACAGCAACATCATGAACTT
TTTCAAGACCGAGATTACCCTGGCCAACGGCGAGATCCGGAAGCGGCCTCTGATCGAGACAAACGGCGAA
ACCGGGGAGATCGTGTGGGATAAGGGCCGGGATTTTGCCACCGTGCGGAAAGTGCTGAGCATGCCCCAAG
TGAATATCGTGAAAAAGACCGAGGTGCAGACAGGCGGCTTCAGCAAAGAGTCTATCCTGCCCAAGAGGAA
CAGCGATAAGCTGATCGCCAGAAAGAAGGACTGGGACCCTAAGAAGTACGGCGGCTTCGACAGCCCCACC
GTGGCCTATTCTGTGCTGGTGGTGGCCAAAGTGGAAAAGGGCAAGTCCAAGAAACTGAAGAGTGTGAAAG
AGCTGCTGGGGATCACCATCATGGAAAGAAGCAGCTTCGAGAAGAATCCCATCGACTTTCTGGAAGCCAA
GGGCTACAAAGAAGTGAAAAAGGACCTGATCATCAAGCTGCCTAAGTACTCCCTGTTCGAGCTGGAAAAC
GGCCGGAAGAGAATGCTGGCCTCTGCCGGCGAACTGCAGAAGGGAAACGAACTGGCCCTGCCCTCCAAAT
ATGTGAACTTCCTGTACCTGGCCAGCCACTATGAGAAGCTGAAGGGCTCCCCCGAGGATAATGAGCAGAA
ACAGCTGTTTGTGGAACAGCACAAGCACTACCTGGACGAGATCATCGAGCAGATCAGCGAGTTCTCCAAG
AGAGTGATCCTGGCCGACGCTAATCTGGACAAAGTGCTGTCCGCCTACAACAAGCACCGGGATAAGCCCA
TCAGAGAGCAGGCCGAGAATATCATCCACCTGTTTACCCTGACCAATCTGGGAGCCCCTGCCGCCTTCAA
GTACTTTGACACCACCATCGACCGGAAGAGGTACACCAGCACCAAAGAGGTGCTGGACGCCACCCTGATC
CACCAGAGCATCACCGGCCTGTACGAGACACGGATCGACCTGTCTCAGCTGGGAGGCGACAAAAGGCCGG
CGGCCACGAAAAAGGCCGGCCAGGCAAAAAAGAAAAAGTAAGAATTCCTAGAGCTCGCTGATCAGCCTCG
ACTGTGCCTTCTAGTTGCCAGCCATCTGTTGTTTGCCCCTCCCCCGTGCCTTCCTTGACCCTGGAAGGTG
CCACTCCCACTGTCCTTTCCTAATAAAATGAGGAAATTGCATCGCATTGTCTGAGTAGGTGTCATTCTAT
TCTGGGGGGTGGGGTGGGGCAGGACAGCAAGGGGGAGGATTGGGAAGAGAATAGCAGGCATGCTGGGGAG
CGGCCGCAGGAACCCCTAGTGATGGAGTTGGCCACTCCCTCTCTGCGCGCTCGCTCGCTCACTGAGGCCG
GGCGACCAAAGGTCGCCCGACGCCCGGGCTTTGCCCGGGCGGCCTCAGTGAGCGAGCGAGCGCGCAGCTG
CCTGCAGGGGCGCCTGATGCGGTATTTTCTCCTTACGCATCTGTGCGGTATTTCACACCGCATA
[95 nt withheld, positions 5945-6039]
T
[46 nt withheld, positions 6041-6086]
C
[141 nt withheld, positions 6088-6228]
CCTTTGACGTTGGAGTCCACGTTCTTT
[37 nt withheld, positions 6256-6292]
ACTCTATCTCGGGCTATTCTTTTGATTTATAAGGGATTTTGCCGATTTCGGTCTATTGGTTAAAAAATGA
GCTGATTTAACAAAAATTTAACGCGAATTTTAACAAAATATTAACGTTTACAATTTTATGGTGCACTCTC
AGTACAATCTGCTCTGATGCCGCATAGTTAAGCCAGCCCCGACACCCGCCAACACCCGCTGACGCGCCCT
GACGGGCTTGTCTGCTCCCGGCATCCGCTTACAGACAAGCTGTGACCGTCTCCGGGAGCTGCATGTGTCA
GAGGTTTTCACCGTCATCACCGAAACGCGCGAGACGAAAGGGCCTCGTGATACGCCTATTTTTATAGGTT
AATGTCATGATAATAATGGTTTCTTAGACGTCAGGTGGCACTTTTCGGGGAAATGTGCGCGGAACCCCTA
TTTGTTTATTTTTCTAAATACATTCAAATATGTATCCGCTCATGAGACAATAACCCTGATAAATGCTTCA
ATAATATTGAAAAAGGAAGAGTATGAGTATTCAACATTTCCGTGTCGCCCTTATTCCCTTTTTTGCGGCA
TTTTGCCTTCCTGTTTTTGCTCACCCAGAAACGCTGGTGAAAGTAAAAGATGCTGAAGATCAGTTGGGTG
CACGAGTGGGTTACATCGAACTGGATCTCAACAGCGGTAAGATCCTTGAGAGTTTTCGCCCCGAAGAACG
TTTTCCAATGATGAGCACTTTTAAAGTTCTGCTATGTGGCGCGGTATTATCCCGTATTGACGCCGGGCAA
GAGCAACTCGGTCGCCGCATACACTATTCTCAGAATGACTTGGTTGAGTACTCACCAGTCACAGAAAAGC
ATCTTACGGATGGCATGACAGTAAGAGAATTATGCAGTGCTGCCATAACCATGAGTGATAACACTGCGGC
CAACTTACTTCTGACAACGATCGGAGGACCGAAGGAGCTAACCGCTTTTTTGCACAACATGGGGGATCAT
GTAACTCGCCTTGATCGTTGGGAACCGGAGCTGAATGAAGCCATACCAAACGACGAGCGTGACACCACGA
TGCCTGTAGCAATGGCAACAACGTTGCGCAAACTATTAACTGGCGAACTACTTACTCTAGCTTCCCGGCA
ACAATTAATAGACTGGATGGAGGCGGATAAAGTTGCAGGACCACTTCTGCGCTCGGCCCTTCCGGCTGGC
TGGTTTATTGCTGATAAATCTGGAGCCGGTGAGCGTGGAAGCCGCGGTATCATTGCAGCACTGGGGCCAG
ATGGTAAGCCCTCCCGTATCGTAGTTATCTACACGACGGGGAGTCAGGCAACTATGGATGAACGAAATAG
ACAGATCGCTGAGATAGGTGCCTCACTGATTAAGCATTGGTAACTGTCAGACCAAGTTTACTCATATATA
CTTTAGATTGATTTAAAACTTCATTTTTAATTTAAAAGGATCTAGGTGAAGATCCTTTTTGATAATCTCA
TGACCAAAATCCCTTAACGTGAGTTTTCGTTCCACTGAGCGTCAGACCCCGTAGAAAAGATCAAAGGATC
TTCTTGAGATCCTTTTTTTCTGCGCGTAATCTGCTGCTTGCAAACAAAAAAACCACCGCTACCAGCGGTG
GTTTGTTTGCCGGATCAAGAGCTACCAACTCTTTTTCCGAAGGTAACTGGCTTCAGCAGAGCGCAGATAC
CAAATACTGTTCTTCTAGTGTAGCCGTAGTTAGGCCACCACTTCAAGAACTCTGTAGCACCGCCTACATA
CCTCGCTCTGCTAATCCTGTTACCAGTGGCTGCTGCCAGTGGCGATAAGTCGTGTCTTACCGGGTTGGAC
TCAAGACGATAGTTACCGGATAAGGCGCAGCGGTCGGGCTGAACGGGGGGTTCGTGCACACAGCCCAGCT
TGGAGCGAACGACCTACACCGAACTGAGATACCTACAGCGTGAGCTATGAGAAAGCGCCACGCTTCCCGA
AGGGAGAAAGGCGGACAGGTATCCGGTAAGCGGCAGGGTCGGAACAGGAGAGCGCACGAGGGAGCTTCCA
GGGGGAAACGCCTGGTATCTTTATAGTCCTGTCGGGTTTCGCCACCTCTGACTTGAGCGTCGATTTTTGT
GATGCTCGTCAGGGGGGCGGAGCCTATGGAAAAACGCCAGCAACGCGGCCTTTTTACGGTTCCTGGCCTT
TTGCTGGCCTTTTGCTCACATGT
Features (pLannotate 1.2.2; 18 found; start..end, strand, type, name):
      1..241     +  promoter       U6 promoter: RNA polymerase III promoter for human U6 snRNA
    269..344     +  misc_RNA       gRNA scaffold: guide RNA scaffold for the Streptococcus pyogenes CRISPR/Cas9 system
    351..394     +  misc_RNA       gRNA scaffold (fragment): guide RNA scaffold for the Streptococcus pyogenes CRISPR/Cas9 system
    441..726     +  enhancer       CMV enhancer: human cytomegalovirus immediate early enhancer; contains an 18-bp deletion relative to the standard CMV enhancer
    728..984     +  promoter       chicken β-actin promoter: contains a 21-bp deletion relative to the standard chicken β-actin promoter
    985..1212    +  intron         hybrid intron: hybrid between chicken β-actin (CBA) and minute virus of mice (MMV) introns (Gray et al., 2011)
   1350..2951    +  CDS            Cas9(N): N-terminal portion of Streptococcus pyogenes Cas9 (Zetsche et al., 2015)
   2952..5450    +  CDS            Cas9(C): C-terminal portion of Streptococcus pyogenes Cas9 (Zetsche et al., 2015)
   5451..5498    +  CDS            nucleoplasmin NLS: bipartite nuclear localization signal from nucleoplasmin
   5532..5643    +  polyA_signal   bGH poly(A) signal: bovine growth hormone polyadenylation signal
   5748..5888    +  repeat_region  AAV2 ITR: inverted terminal repeat of adeno-associated virus serotype 2 inverted
   5893..5944    -  misc_feature   bom (fragment): basis of mobility region from pBR322
   5963..6418    +  rep_origin     f1 ori (sequence partly withheld): f1 bacteriophage origin of replication; arrow indicates direction of (+) strand synthesis
   6419..6468    -  misc_feature   bom (fragment): basis of mobility region from pBR322
   6570..6605    -  CDS            rop (fragment): Rop protein, which maintains plasmids at low copy number; rop
   6700..6804    +  promoter       AmpR promoter: bla
   6805..7665    +  CDS            AmpR: β-lactamase; bla; confers resistance to ampicillin, carbenicillin, and related antibiotics
   7836..8424    +  rep_origin     ori: high-copy-number ColE1/pMB1/pBR322/pUC origin of replication
