[The description below was written by a language model from this plasmid's Addgene catalogue record and pLannotate feature annotations shown in this document.]
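Description:
pX330-MGAT1-KO is an all-in-one CRISPR/Cas9 plasmid for mammalian cells, built on the pX330-U6-Chimeric_BB-CBh-hSpCas9 backbone. It carries a 20-nucleotide guide targeting human MGAT1, which was cloned into the BbsI sites of the backbone, destroying both sites. MGAT1 encodes the GlcNAc transferase (GnT-I) that is essential for the synthesis of complex and hybrid N-glycans. In bacteria the plasmid replicates from a high-copy ColE1/pUC-type origin and is selected with ampicillin through the β-lactamase gene. An f1 phage origin is also present. No mammalian selection marker or fluorescent reporter is annotated.

The plasmid contains two expression units. In the first, the human U6 RNA polymerase III promoter drives the single guide RNA, in which the MGAT1 spacer sits directly upstream of the Streptococcus pyogenes gRNA scaffold. In the second, the CBh promoter (a CMV enhancer, a chicken β-actin promoter and a hybrid CBA/MVM intron) drives S. pyogenes Cas9. The annotation tool splits Cas9 into adjoining N- and C-terminal segments, but these are contiguous and form one full-length coding region. It ends in a nucleoplasmin nuclear localization signal and is followed by a bGH polyadenylation signal. Only one AAV2 inverted terminal repeat is annotated, a remnant of the backbone, so the table does not indicate a packageable AAV genome.

After transfection, Cas9 and the guide are co-expressed and cut MGAT1, and error-prone repair of the break disrupts the gene. The associated study used this kind of knockout to measure how much N-glycans, O-glycans and glycosphingolipids each contribute to human leukocyte adhesion to endothelium. The assembled sequence record (8,485 nt) is slightly shorter than the catalogue size of 8,526 bp.
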