Addgene plasmid #80009: pX330-MGAT1-KO
Purpose: gRNA to knock out expression of MGAT1 gene. The product of this gene is essential for synthesis of complex and hybrid N-Glycans.
Depositing lab: Sriram Neelamegham. Publication: Using CRISPR-Cas9 to quantify the contributions of O-glycans, N-glycans and Glycosphingolipids to human leukocyte-endothelium adhesion. Stolfa G, Mondal N, Zhu Y, Yu X, Buffone A Jr, Neelamegham S. Sci Rep. 2016 Jul 26;6:30392. doi: 10.1038/srep30392. PubMed 27458028.
Backbone
  Vector backbone: pX330-U6-Chimeric_BB-CBh-hSpCas9
  Backbone size w/o insert (bp): 8506
  Total vector size (bp): 8526
  Modifications to backbone: Guide RNA for MGAT1 gene cloned in BbsI restriction site
  Vector type: CRISPR
Growth in bacteria
  Bacterial resistance: Ampicillin, 100 μg/mL
  Growth temperature: 37°C
  Growth strain: NEB Stable
  Copy number: High Copy
Gene/Insert
  Gene/Insert name: MGAT1
  gRNA/shRNA sequence: GTGGGGCGCTATCCTCTTTG
  Species: H. sapiens (human)
  Entrez Gene: MGAT1 (a.k.a. GLCNAC-TI, GLCT1, GLYT1, GNT-1, GNT-I, GnTI, MGAT)
  Cloning method: Restriction Enzyme; 5′ cloning site BbsI (destroyed during cloning); 3′ cloning site BbsI (destroyed during cloning)
  Sequencing primers: 5′ LKO.1 5'
Resource information
  A portion of this plasmid was derived from a plasmid made by: Cloning vector, pX330-U6-Chimeric_BB-CBh-hSpCas9 (Addgene 42230), was produced in Dr. Feng Zhang's lab.
Terms and licenses: Academic/Nonprofit Terms; Industry Terms: Not Available to Industry
How to cite: pX330-MGAT1-KO was a gift from Sriram Neelamegham (Addgene plasmid # 80009 ; http://n2t.net/addgene:80009 ; RRID:Addgene_80009)
