>Addgene plasmid #80009 | pX330-MGAT1-KO | addgene partial sequence | sequence record 153287 | LKO1_5 5'-GACTATCATATGCTTACCGT-3'
GGGGCGCTATCCTCTTTGGTTTTAGAGCTAGAAATAGCAAGTTAAAATAAGGCTAGTCCGTTATCAACTT
GAAAAAGTGGCACCGAGTCGGTGCTTTTTTGTTTTAGAGCTAGAAATAGCAAGTTAAAATAAGGCTAGTC
CGTTTTTAGCGCGTGCGCCAATTCTGCAGACAAATGGCTCTAGAGGTACCCGTTACATAACTTACGGTAA
ATGGCCCGCCTGGCTGACCGCCCAACGACCCCCGCCCATTGACGTCAATAGTAACGCCAATAGGGACTTT
CCATTGACGTCAATGGGTGGAGTATTTACGGTAAACTGCCCACTTGGCAGTACATCAAGTGTATCATATG
CCAAGTACGCCCCCTATTGACGTCAATGACGGTAAATGGCCCGCCTGGCATTGTGCCCAGTACATGACCT
TATGGGACTTTCCTACTTGGCAGTACATCTAC
