>Addgene plasmid #80009 | pX330-MGAT1-KO | addgene partial sequence | sequence record 153293 | pCBhProF 5'-agggatggttggttggtggg-3'
ATGACGATAAGATGGCCCCAAAGAAGAAGCGGAAGGTCGGTATCCACGGAGTCCCAGCAGCCGACAAGAA
GTACAGCATCGGCCTGGACATCGGCACCAACTCTGTGGGCTGGGCCGTGATCACCGACGAGTACAAGGTG
CCCAGCAAGAAATTCAAGGTGCTGGGCAACACCGACCGGCACAGCATCAAGAAGAACCTGATCGGAGCCC
TGCTGTTCGACAGCGGCGAAACAGCCGAGGCCACCCGGCTGAAGAGAACCGCCAGAAGAAGATACACCAG
ACGGAAGAACCGGATCTGCTATCTGCAAGAGATCTTCAGCAACGAGATGGCCAAGGTGGACGACAGCTTC
TTCCACAGACTGGAAGAGTCCTTCCTGGTGGAAGAGGATAAGAAGCACGAGCGGCACCCCATCTTCGGCA
ACATCGTGGACGAGGTGGCCTACCACGAGAAGTACCCCACCATCTACCACCTGAGAAAGAAACTGGTGGA
CAGCACCGACAAGGCCGACCTGCGGCTGATCTATCTGGCCCTGGCCCACATGATCAAGTTCCGGGGCCAC
TTCCTGATCGAGGGCGACCTGAACCCCGACAACAGCGACGTGGACAAGCT
